>Addgene plasmid #197720 | pMC-1-WDV-LRS-L-11 | addgene full sequence | sequence record 391070 | Addgene NGS Result
GTCAGTGAGCGAGGAAGCGGAAGAGCGCCCAATACGCAAACCGCCTCTCCCCGCGCGTTGGCCGATTCAT
TAATCACTCTGTGGTCTCAGGAGCGAGATGGGCTACCACGCACTTCCTTATAAGCTAAGGCATGGCACAG
ATTTCCCCGTCAAAAGTGTGATAAATCAACATCTTCCACGAAAGTGATCAGAAAAGATGTGGTCCAAAAG
CCTCCGCGCACTCACGAAAAGCCGAGTGCGCGTCGGGGGCCACCACGCGGGGTAATATTATAACCCGCGT
GGAGGCCCCCCGACCGCACACCGAACAGGGCCCACACGATTCGCTACGCTACCGTGGGAACACTAGGGCC
CTGTTCTCCCGCCAAAACCTGCCCTATATAAAGCATTGGACACATTGCATTTGCAGTGTGCAGAATTCAC
ACCTCCACGCAGGGTAGAGGATAGAGTTTTCTGGCACACCCCGTTTTTTCGCTAAGGACCTGCCGGACTT
CTGTTCACTACCATGGCCTCTTCATCTGCACCCAGGTTCCGTGTCTATTCCAAGTACCTCTTTCTAACAT
ATCCTCAATGTACCCTTGAGCCACAGTACGCCTTGGATTCACTTCGCACTCTCTTGAACAAATATGAGCC
CCTCTACATCGCTGCTGTTAGAGAGCTGCACGAAGATGGATCACCACATCTGCACGTTCTCGTGCAGAAC
AAGCTTCGTGCTTCCATCACCAATCCCAATGCCTTAAACCTCCGTATGGATACATCTCCATTCTCCATAT
TCCATCCAAATATACAAGCTGCCAAAGACTGCAACCAAGTTCGTGATTACATCACGAAGGAGGTTGACTC
CGATGTAAACACAGCTGAGTGGGGAACATTCGTGGCTGTTTCAACTCCAGGTCGTAAAGACCGTGATGCG
GATATGAAACAGATCATTGAATCTAGTTCCTCTCGCGAGGAATTCCTCAGCATGGTTTGCAATCGTTTTC
CGTTTGAATGGTCTATCCGCCTCAAAGACTTCGAGTACACGGCACGCCATCTATTTCCTGACCCAGTTGC
CACTTACACACCTGAGTTTCCAACCGAATCACTCATTTGCCATGAGACAATTGAAAGCTGGAAAAATGAA
CATCTCTACTCCGTAAGCCTCGAATCCTATATCCTTTGTACTTCCACTCCTGCGGATCAAGCGCAATCTG
ACTTAGAGTGGATGGACGATTATTCCAGGAGTCACCGGGGAGGCATAAGTCCATCTACATCTGCGGGCCA
ACCAGAACAGGAAAGACTTCCTGGGCAAGGTCTTTAGGGACACACAATTATTATAACAGTCTAGTTGATT
TCACAACATATGACGTCAACGCCAAGTATAATATCATCGACGACATTCCATTCAAGTTCACACCCAACTG
GAAGTGCTTCGTCGGGGCTCAGCGTGACTTCACGGTCAATCCAAAATATGGTAAGCGAAAGGTCATACGG
GGTGGAATACCTTGCATCATTTTAGTTAATCCAGACGAAGATTGGCTCAAGGATATGACTCCCGAACAGT
CGGATTACATGTACTCTAACACTGTTGTTCACTACATGTATGAAGGCGAGACATTCATCAACTACTCGTT
CGCCTCCGGCGAAGATGTCACTGCTTCGCAGTGACTGTCCTAGCGCGGACGGCGTACAGTTTCTATAAAT
GTAATATCTCAGGGTGTTGTATTTCGTTTTCCGATGTCATTGTGTAAGGGTTGTTGTTTGTTATATTTGG
TTTGTCTTTGCTCGTAGCCGAGCCTCTGTAATCGAATGACATGAGATAAATAAAATATTATTTTACCGTG
AGACGAACAACAACGTCTCTAGTGCGAGATGGGCTACCACGCACTTCCTTATAAGCTAAGGCATGGCACA
GATTTCCCCGTCAAAAGTGTGATAAATCAACATCTTCCACGAAAGTGATCAGAAAAGATGTGGTCCAAAA
GCCTCCGCGCACTCACGAAAAGCCGAGTGCGCGTCGGGGGCCACCACGCGGGGTAATATTATAACCCGCG
TGGAGGCCCCCCGACCGCACACCGAACAGGGCCCACACGATTCGCTACGCTACCGTGGGAACACTAGGGC
CCTGTTCTCCCGCCAAAACCTGCCCTATATAAAGCATTGGACACATTGCATTTGCAGTGTGCAGAATTCA
CACCTCCACGCAGGGTAGAGGATAGAGTTTTCTGGCACACCCCGTTTTTTCGCTAAGGACCTGCCGGACT
TCTGTTCACTACCGCTTGAGACCACGAAGTGGCTCTTCAGTGGACGAAAGGGCCTCGTGATACGCCTATT
TTTATAGGTTAATGTCATGATAATAATGGTTTCTTAGACGTCAGGTGGCACTTTTCGGGGAAATGTGCGC
GGAACCCCTATTTGTTTATTTTTCTAAATACATTCAAATATGTATCCGCTCATGAGACAATAACCCTGAT
AAATGCTTCAATAATATTGAAAAAGGAAGAGTATGCGCTCACGCAACTGGTCCAGAACCTTGACCGAACG
CAGCGGTGGTAACGGCGCAGTGGCGGTTTTCATGGCTTGTTATGACTGTTTTTTTTTGGGGTACAGTCTA
TGCCTCGGGCATCCAAGCAGCAAGCGCGTTACGCCGTGGGTCGATGTTTGATGTTATGGAGCAGCAACGA
TGTTACGCAGCAGGGCAGTCGCCCTAAAACAAAGTTAAACATCATGAGGGAAGCGGTGATCGCCGAAGTA
TCGACTCAACTATCAGAGGTAGTTGGCGTCATCGAGCGCCATCTCGAACCGACGTTGCTGGCCGTACATT
TGTACGGCTCCGCAGTGGATGGCGGCCTGAAGCCACACAGCGATATTGATTTGCTGGTTACGGTGACCGT
AAGGCTTGATGAAACAACGCGGCGAGCTTTGATCAACGACCTTTTGGAAACTTCGGCTTCCCCTGGAGAG
AGCGAGATTCTCCGCGCTGTAGAAGTCACCATTGTTGTGCACGACGACATCATTCCGTGGCGTTATCCAG
CTAAGCGCGAACTGCAATTTGGAGAATGGCAGCGCAATGACATTCTTGCAGGTATCTTCGAGCCAGCCAC
GATCGACATTGATCTGGCTATCTTGCTGACAAAAGCAAGAGAACATAGCGTTGCCTTGGTAGGTCCAGCG
GCGGAGGAACTCTTTGATCCGGTTCCTGAACAGGATCTATTTGAGGCGCTAAATGAAACCTTAACGCTAT
GGAACTCGCCGCCCGACTGGGCTGGCGATGAGCGAAATGTAGTGCTTACGTTGTCCCGCATTTGGTACAG
CGCAGTAACCGGCAAAATCGCGCCGAAGGATGTCGCTGCCGACTGGGCAATGGAGCGCCTGCCGGCCCAG
TATCAGCCCGTCATACTTGAAGCTAGACAGGCTTATCTTGGACAAGAAGAAGATCGCTTGGCCTCGCGCG
CAGATCAGTTGGAAGAATTTGTCCATTACGTAAAAGGCGAGATCACCAAGGTAGTCGGCAAATAACTGTC
AGACCAAGTTTACTCATATATACTTTAGATTGATTTAAAACTTCATTTTTAATTTAAAAGGATCTAGGTG
AAGATCCTTTTTGATAATCTCATGACCAAAATCCCTTAACGTGAGTTTTCGTTCCACTGAGCGTCAGACC
CCGTAGAAAAGATCAAAGGATCTTCTTGAGATCCTTTTTTTCTGCGCGTAATCTGCTGCTTGCAAACAAA
AAAACCACCGCTACCAGCGGTGGTTTGTTTGCCGGATCAAGAGCTACCAACTCTTTTTCCGAAGGTAACT
GGCTTCAGCAGAGCGCAGATACCAAATACTGTTCTTCTAGTGTAGCCGTAGTTAGGCCACCACTTCAAGA
ACTCTGTAGCACCGCCTACATACCTCGCTCTGCTAATCCTGTTACCAGTGGCTGCTGCCAGTGGCGATAA
GTCGTGTCTTACCGGGTTGGACTCAAGACGATAGTTACCGGATAAGGCGCAGCGGTCGGGCTGAACGGGG
GGTTCGTGCACACAGCCCAGCTTGGAGCGAACGACCTACACCGAACTGAGATACCTACAGCGTGAGCTAT
GAGAAAGCGCCACGCTTCCCGAAGGGAGAAAGGCGGACAGGTATCCGGTAAGCGGCAGGGTCGGAACAGG
AGAGCGCACGAGGGAGCTTCCAGGGGGAAACGCCTGGTATCTTTATAGTCCTGTCGGGTTTCGCCACCTC
TGACTTGAGCGTCGATTTTTGTGATGCTCGTCAGGGGGGCGGAGCCTATGGAAAAACGCCAGCAACGCGG
CCTTTTTACGGTTCCTGGCCTTTTGCTGGCCTTTTGCTCACATGTTCTTTCCTGCGTTATCCCCTGATTC
TGTGGATAACCGTATTACCGCCTTTGAGTGAGCTGATACCGCTCGCCGCAGCCGAACGACCGAGCGCAGC
GA
Features (pLannotate 1.2.2; 8 found; start..end, strand, type, name):
      1..23      +  rep_origin     RSF ori (fragment): Plasmids containing the RSF 1030 origin of replication can be propagated in E. coli cells that contain additional plasmids with compatible origins.
     25..74      +  CDS            lacI (fragment): lac repressor; lacI; The lac repressor binds to the lac operator to inhibit transcription in E. coli. This inhibition can be relieved by adding lactose or isopropyl-β-D-thiogalactopyranoside (IPTG).
    503..1294    +  CDS            REPA_WDVS: Experimental evidence at protein level: Swiss-Prot protein existence level 1. Implicated in enhancement of V-sense gene expression. Acts a an inhibitor of C-sense gene transcription (By similarity). From Wheat dwarf virus (isolate Sweden) (WDV).
   2378..2482    +  promoter       AmpR promoter: bla
   2473..2553    -  CDS            int (fragment): INT2_ECOLX - Protein inferred from homology: Swiss-Prot protein existence level 3. Putative integrase believed to be involved in the insertion of antibiotic resistance genes into plasmids and transposons. From Escherichia coli.
   2641..2697    +  CDS            GmR (fragment): gentamycin acetyltransferase; aacC1; confers resistance to gentamycin
   2704..3492    +  CDS            aadA: S3AD_ECOLX - Experimental evidence at protein level: Swiss-Prot protein existence level 1. Mediates bacterial resistance to the antibiotics streptomycin and spectinomycin. From Escherichia coli.
   3666..4254    +  rep_origin     ori: high-copy-number ColE1/pMB1/pBR322/pUC origin of replication
