[The description below was written by a language model from this plasmid's Addgene catalogue record and pLannotate feature annotations shown in this document.]
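Description:
pMC-1-WDV-LRS-L-11 is a Level 0 Phytobrick (MoClo) part plasmid from a modular toolkit for plant genome engineering, built on the self-made pMC-1-ccdB-11 backbone, whose name suggests that the part replaces a ccdB counter-selection cassette. It is a small (about 4.4 kb), high-copy plasmid maintained in E. coli through a ColE1/pUC-type origin and selected with spectinomycin. Resistance comes from an aadA gene sitting downstream of an AmpR (bla) promoter. The short integrase and gentamicin acetyltransferase fragments annotated nearby look like remnants of the integron context from which such aadA cassettes derive. The tiny RSF ori and lacI fragments at the start of the sequence are likewise partial matches rather than functional elements.

The payload is a roughly 2.2 kb insert from Wheat dwarf virus, described as "LRSL in c-sense with GG expansion to v-sense ORF position". In geminiviral replicon nomenclature, LRSL normally denotes a long intergenic region, the Rep/RepA replication genes, the short intergenic region and a second long intergenic region, although the record does not spell this out. The feature table annotates only the RepA coding sequence within the insert; the intergenic regions are not called. In such designs the flanking intergenic regions let Rep release and amplify a circular replicon in plant cells. The "GG expansion" wording implies a Golden Gate acceptor site at the position normally occupied by the virion-sense genes, so that cargo can be inserted there. As a Level 0 part it is meant for assembly into higher-order plant expression vectors, probably to build WDV-based replicons, though the record gives no purpose beyond the part designation.
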