Addgene plasmid #197720: pMC-1-WDV-LRS-L-11
Purpose: Phytobrick (MoClo) Level 0 Part
Depositing lab: Daniel Voytas. Depositing organization: University of Minnesota. Publication: An extensible vector toolkit and parts library for advanced engineering of plant genomes. Chamness JC, Kumar J, Cruz AJ, Rhuby E, Holum MJ, Cody JP, Tibebu R, Gamo ME, Starker CG, Zhang F, Voytas DF. Plant Genome. 2023 Mar 9:e20312. doi: 10.1002/tpg2.20312. PubMed 36896468.
Backbone
  Vector backbone: pMC-1-ccdB-11
  Backbone manufacturer: Self-made
  Vector type: Plant Expression
Growth in bacteria
  Bacterial resistance: Spectinomycin, 50 μg/mL
  Growth temperature: 37°C
  Growth strain: DH5alpha
  Copy number: High Copy
Gene/Insert
  Gene/Insert name: WDV LRSL in c-sense with GG expansion to v-sense ORF position
  Species: Wheat Dwarf Virus
  Insert size (bp): 2160
  Cloning method: Restriction Enzyme; 5′ cloning site Unknown (unknown if destroyed)
Terms and licenses: Academic/Nonprofit Terms; Industry Terms: Not Available to Industry
Depositor comments: Please visit https://doi.org/10.1101/2022.10.15.511792 for bioRxiv preprint.
How to cite: pMC-1-WDV-LRS-L-11 was a gift from Daniel Voytas (Addgene plasmid # 197720 ; http://n2t.net/addgene:197720 ; RRID:Addgene_197720)
